Addgene plasmid #82853: pDONR223_EGFR_p.S645C
Purpose: Gateway Donor vector containing EGFR, part of the Target Accelerator Plasmid Collection.
Depositing lab: Jesse Boehm & Matthew Meyerson & David Root. Depositing organization: Broad Institute. Publication: High-throughput Phenotyping of Lung Cancer Somatic Mutations. Berger AH, Brooks AN, Wu X, Shrestha Y, Chouinard C, Piccioni F, Bagul M, Kamburov A, Imielinski M, Hogstrom L, Zhu C, Yang X, Pantel S, Sakai R, Watson J, Kaplan N, Campbell JD, Singh S, Root DE, Narayan R, Natoli T, Lahr DL, Tirosh I, Tamayo P, Getz G, Wong B, Doench J, Subramanian A, Golub TR, Meyerson M, Boehm JS. Cancer Cell. 2016 Aug 8;30(2):214-28. doi: 10.1016/j.ccell.2016.06.022. Epub 2016 Jul 28. PubMed 27478040.
Backbone
  Vector backbone: pDONR223
  Backbone manufacturer: Invitrogen
  Vector type: Gateway Entry vector
Growth in bacteria
  Bacterial resistance: Spectinomycin, 50 μg/mL
  Growth temperature: 37°C
  Growth strain: DH5alpha
  Copy number: High Copy
Gene/Insert
  Gene/Insert name: EGFR
  Species: H. sapiens (human)
  Mutation: S645C
  GenBank ID: NM_005228
  Entrez Gene: EGFR (a.k.a. ERBB, ERBB1, ERRP, HER1, NISBD2, NNCIS, PIG61, mENA)
  Promoter: None
  Cloning method: Gateway Cloning
  Sequencing primers: 5′ M13pUC-fwd; 3′ M13-Rev
Terms and licenses: Academic/Nonprofit Terms; Industry Terms: Not Available to Industry
Depositor comments: CLOSED (stop codon immediately follows insert)
How to cite: pDONR223_EGFR_p.S645C was a gift from Jesse Boehm & Matthew Meyerson & David Root (Addgene plasmid # 82853 ; http://n2t.net/addgene:82853 ; RRID:Addgene_82853)
