[The description below was written by a language model from this plasmid's Addgene catalogue record and pLannotate feature annotations shown in this document.]
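Description:
pDONR223_EGFR_p.S645C is a Gateway entry clone built on the Invitrogen pDONR223 backbone. It carries the human epidermal growth factor receptor (EGFR) open reading frame with an S645C amino-acid substitution. The sequenced plasmid is about 6.4 kb and is maintained in E. coli at high copy through a ColE1/pUC-type origin. Selection is with spectinomycin, provided by the aadA (SmR) aminoglycoside adenylyltransferase gene. Upstream of this marker, the annotation picks up integron-derived remnants: a fragment of the Pc promoter and a short piece of a gentamicin acetyltransferase gene. Small lacZα and lacI fragments and the rrnB T1 and T2 terminators are also backbone features, with the terminators helping to insulate the cloning region from read-through transcription.

The EGFR coding sequence of roughly 3.6 kb lies between two attL recombination sites, both labelled attL3 by the annotation software. These sites allow the insert to be moved by an LR Clonase reaction into any compatible Gateway destination vector. The record lists no promoter for the insert, so the plasmid is a shuttle and storage clone rather than an expression construct. The only promoter near the insert is a T7 promoter just beyond the downstream attL site, oriented on the reverse strand. The depositor describes the ORF as "closed", meaning a stop codon immediately follows the insert. After transfer, the protein will therefore be made with its native C-terminus and cannot be fused to C-terminal tags supplied by a destination vector.

The construct belongs to the Target Accelerator Plasmid Collection and is associated with a study on high-throughput phenotyping of somatic mutations found in lung cancer. Its typical use is as the source clone for transferring this EGFR variant into expression vectors, so that its function can be compared with wild-type and other mutant alleles.
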