Features (pLannotate 1.2.2; 12 found; start..end, strand, type, name):
     38..74      -  CDS            lacZα (fragment): LacZα fragment of β-galactosidase; lacZ fragment
     91..186     +  protein_bind   attL3: mutant version of attL; recombination site for the Gateway® LR reaction LR Clonase™
    192..3824    +  CDS            EGFR (sequence partly withheld): precursor of human epidermal growth factor receptor
   3829..3924    -  protein_bind   attL3: mutant version of attL; recombination site for the Gateway® LR reaction LR Clonase™
   3943..3961    -  promoter       T7 promoter: promoter for bacteriophage T7 RNA polymerase
   4151..4174    +  promoter       Pc promoter (fragment): intI1 (promoter lies within the coding sequence); class 1 integron promoter
   4350..4406    +  CDS            GmR (fragment): gentamycin acetyltransferase; aacC1; confers resistance to gentamycin
   4413..5204    +  CDS            SmR: aminoglycoside adenylyltransferase (Murphy, 1985); aadA; confers resistance to spectinomycin and streptomycin
   5297..5885    +  rep_origin     ori: high-copy-number ColE1/pMB1/pBR322/pUC origin of replication
   6068..6160    +  CDS            lacI (fragment): lac repressor; lacI; The lac repressor binds to the lac operator to inhibit transcription in E. coli. This inhibition can be relieved by adding lactose or isopropyl-β-D-thiogalactopyranoside (IPTG).
   6215..6242    -  terminator     rrnB T2 terminator: transcription terminator T2 from the E. coli rrnB gene
   6374..6417    +  terminator     rrnB T1 terminator: Escherichia coli rrnB; transcription terminator T1 from the E. coli rrnB gene
>Addgene plasmid #82853 | pDONR223_EGFR_p.S645C | addgene full sequence | sequence record 161724 | Addgene NGS Result
GGCAGTTCCCTACTCTCGCGTTAACGCTAGCATGGATGTTTTCCCAGTCACGACGTTGTAAAACGACGGC
CAGTCTTAAGCTCGGGCCCCAAATAATGATTTTATTTTGACTGATAGTGACCTGTTCGTTGCAACAAATT
GATGAGCAATGCTTTTTTATAATGCCAACTTTGTACAAAAAAGTTGGCACCATGCGACCCTCCGGGACGG
CCGGGGCAGCGCTCCTGGCGCTGCTGGCTGCGCTCTGCCCGGCGAGTCGGGCTCTGGAGGAAAAGAAAGT
TTGCCAAGGCACGAGTAACAAGCTCACGCAGTTGGGCACTTTTGAAGATCATTTTCTCAGCCTCCAGAGG
ATGTTCAATAACTGTGAGGTGGTCCTTGGGAATTTGGAAATTACCTATGTGCAGAGGAATTATGATCTTT
CCTTCTTAAAGACCATCCAGGAGGTGGCTGGTTATGTCCTCATTGCCCTCAACACAGTGGAGCGAATTCC
TTTGGAAAACCTGCAGATCATCAGAGGAAATATGTACTACGAAAATTCCTATGCCTTAGCAGTCTTATCT
AACTATGATGCAAATAAAACCGGACTGAAGGAGCTGCCCATGAGAAATTTACAGGAAATCCTGCATGGCG
CCGTGCGGTTCAGCAACAACCCTGCCCTGTGCAACGTGGAGAGCATCCAGTGGCGGGACATAGTCAGCAG
TGACTTTCTCAGCAACATGTCGATGGACTTCCAGAACCACCTGGGCAGCTGCCAAAAGTGTGATCCAAGC
TGTCCCAATGGGAGCTGCTGGGGTGCAGGAGAGGAGAACTGCCAGAAACTGACCAAAATCATCTGTGCCC
AGCAGTGCTCCGGGCGCTGCCGTGGCAAGTCCCCCAGTGACTGCTGCCACAACCAGTGTGCTGCAGGCTG
CACAGGCCCCCGGGAGAGCGACTGCCTGGTCTGCCGCAAATTCCGAGACGAAGCCACGTGCAAGGACACC
TGCCCCCCACTCATGCTCTACAACCCCACCACGTACCAGATGGATGTGAACCCCGAGGGCAAATACAGCT
TTGGTGCCACCTGCGTGAAGAAGTGTCCCCGTAATTATGTGGTGACAGATCACGGCTCGTGCGTCCGAGC
CTGTGGGGCCGACAGCTATGAGATGGAGGAAGACGGCGTCCGCAAGTGTAAGAAGTGCGAAGGGCCTTGC
CGCAAAGTGTGTAACGGAATAGGTATTGGTGAATTTAAAGACTCACTCTCCATAAATGCTACGAATATTA
AACACTTCAAAAACTGCACCTCCATCAGTGGCGATCTCCACATCCTGCCGGTGGCATTTAGGGGTGACTC
CTTCACACATACTCCTCCTCTGGATCCACAGGAACTGGATATTCTGAAAACCGTAAAGGAAATCACAGGG
TTTTTGCTGATTCAGGCTTGGCCTGAAAACAGGACGGACCTCCATGCCTTTGAGAACCTAGAAATCATAC
GCGGCAGGACCAAGCAACATGGTCAGTTTTCTCTTGCAGTCGTCAGCCTGAACATAACATCCTTGGGATT
ACGCTCCCTCAAGGAGATAAGTGATGGAGATGTGATAATTTCAGGAAACAAAAATTTGTGCTATGCAAAT
ACAATAAACTGGAAAAAACTGTTTGGGACCTCCGGTCAGAAAACCAAAATTATAAGCAACAGAGGTGAAA
ACAGCTGCAAGGCCACAGGCCAGGTCTGCCATGCCTTGTGCTCCCCCGAGGGCTGCTGGGGCCCGGAGCC
CAGGGACTGCGTCTCTTGCCGGAATGTCAGCCGAGGCAGGGAATGCGTGGACAAGTGCAACCTTCTGGAG
GGTGAGCCAAGGGAGTTTGTGGAGAACTCTGAGTGCATACAGTGCCACCCAGAGTGCCTGCCTCAGGCCA
TGAACATCACCTGCACAGGACGGGGACCAGACAACTGTATCCAGTGTGCCCACTACATTGACGGCCCCCA
CTGCGTCAAGACCTGCCCGGCAGGAGTCATGGGAGAAAACAACACCCTGGTCTGGAAGTACGCAGACGCC
GGCCATGTGTGCCACCTGTGCCATCCAAACTGCACCTACGGATGCACTGGGCCAGGTCTTGAAGGCTGTC
CAACGAATGGGCCTAAGATCCCGTGCATCGCCACTGGGATGGTGGGGGCCCTCCTCTTGCTGCTGGTGGT
GGCCCTGGGGATCGGCCTCTTCATGCGAAGGCGCCACATCGTTCGGAAGCGCACGCTGCGGAGGCTGCTG
CAGGAGAGGGAGCTTGTGGAGCCTCTTACACCCAGT
[981 nt withheld, positions 2277-3257]
TTCTTCAGCAGCCCCTCCACGTCACGGACTCCCCTCCTGAGCTCTCTGAGTGCAACCAGCAACAATTCCA
CCGTGGCTTGCATTGATAGAAATGGGCTGCAAAGCTGTCCCATCAAGGAAGACAGCTTCTTGCAGCGATA
CAGCTCAGACCCCACAGGCGCCTTGACTGAGGACAGCATAGACGACACCTTCCTCCCAGTGCCTGAATAC
ATAAACCAGTCCGTTCCCAAAAGGCCCGCTGGCTCTGTGCAGAATCCTGTCTATCACAATCAGCCTCTGA
ACCCCGCGCCCAGCAGAGACCCACACTACCAGGACCCCCACAGCACTGCAGTGGGCAACCCCGAGTATCT
CAACACTGTCCAGCCCACCTGTGTCAACAGCACATTCGACAGCCCTGCCCACTGGGCCCAGAAAGGCAGC
CACCAAATTAGCCTGGACAACCCTGACTACCAGCAGGACTTCTTTCCCAAGGAAGCCAAGCCAAATGGCA
TCTTTAAGGGCTCCACAGCTGAAAATGCAGAATACCTAAGGGTCGCGCCACAAAGCAGTGAATTTATTGG
AGCATGATTGCCAACTTTCTTGTACAAAGTTGGCATTATAAGAAAGCATTGCTTATCAATTTGTTGCAAC
GAACAGGTCACTATCAGTCAAAATAAAATCATTATTTGCCATCCAGCTGATATCCCCTATAGTGAGTCGT
ATTACATGGTCATAGCTGTTTCCTGGCAGCTCTGGCCCGTGTCTCAAAATCTCTGATGTTACATTGCACA
AGATAAAAATATATCATCATGCCTCCTCTAGACCAGCCAGGACAGAAATGCCTCGACTTCGCTGCTACCC
AAGGTTGCCGGGTGACGCACACCGTGGAAACGGATGAAGGCACGAACCCAGTGGACATAAGCCTGTTCGG
TTCGTAAGCTGTAATGCAAGTAGCGTATGCGCTCACGCAACTGGTCCAGAACCTTGACCGAACGCAGCGG
TGGTAACGGCGCAGTGGCGGTTTTCATGGCTTGTTATGACTGTTTTTTTGGGGTACAGTCTATGCCTCGG
GCATCCAAGCAGCAAGCGCGTTACGCCGTGGGTCGATGTTTGATGTTATGGAGCAGCAACGATGTTACGC
AGCAGGGCAGTCGCCCTAAAACAAAGTTAAACATTATGAGGGAAGCGGTGATCGCCGAAGTATCGACTCA
ACTATCAGAGGTAGTTGGCGTCATCGAGCGCCATCTCGAACCGACGTTGCTGGCCGTACATTTGTACGGC
TCCGCAGTGGATGGCGGCCTGAAGCCACACAGTGATATTGATTTGCTGGTTACGGTGACCGTAAGGCTTG
ATGAAACAACGCGGCGAGCTTTGATCAACGACCTTTTGGAAACTTCGGCTTCCCCTGGAGAGAGCGAGAT
TCTCCGCGCTGTAGAAGTCACCATTGTTGTGCACGACGACATCATTCCGTGGCGTTATCCAGCTAAGCGC
GAACTGCAATTTGGAGAATGGCAGCGCAATGACATTCTTGCAGGTATCTTCGAGCCAGCCACGATCGACA
TTGATCTGGCTATCTTGCTGACAAAAGCAAGAGAACATAGCGTTGCCTTGGTAGGTCCAGCGGCGGAGGA
ACTCTTTGATCCGGTTCCTGAACAGGATCTATTTGAGGCGCTAAATGAAACCTTAACGCTATGGAACTCG
CCGCCCGACTGGGCTGGCGATGAGCGAAATGTAGTGCTTACGTTGTCCCGCATTTGGTACAGCGCAGTAA
CCGGCAAAATCGCGCCGAAGGATGTCGCTGCCGACTGGGCAATGGAGCGCCTGCCGGCCCAGTATCAGCC
CGTCATACTTGAAGCTAGACAGGCTTATCTTGGACAAGAAGAAGATCGCTTGGCCTCGCGCGCAGATCAG
TTGGAAGAATTTGTCCACTACGTGAAAGGCGAGATCACCAAGGTAGTCGGCAAATAACCCTCGAGCCACC
CATGACCAAAATCCCTTAACGTGAGTTACGCGTCGTTCCACTGAGCGTCAGACCCCGTAGAAAAGATCAA
AGGATCTTCTTGAGATCCTTTTTTTCTGCGCGTAATCTGCTGCTTGCAAACAAAAAAACCACCGCTACCA
GCGGTGGTTTGTTTGCCGGATCAAGAGCTACCAACTCTTTTTCCGAAGGTAACTGGCTTCAGCAGAGCGC
AGATACCAAATACTGTTCTTCTAGTGTAGCCGTAGTTAGGCCACCACTTCAAGAACTCTGTAGCACCGCC
TACATACCTCGCTCTGCTAATCCTGTTACCAGTGGCTGCTGCCAGTGGCGATAAGTCGTGTCTTACCGGG
TTGGACTCAAGACGATAGTTACCGGATAAGGCGCAGCGGTCGGGCTGAACGGGGGGTTCGTGCACACAGC
CCAGCTTGGAGCGAACGACCTACACCGAACTGAGATACCTACAGCGTGAGCTATGAGAAAGCGCCACGCT
TCCCGAAGGGAGAAAGGCGGACAGGTATCCGGTAAGCGGCAGGGTCGGAACAGGAGAGCGCACGAGGGAG
CTTCCAGGGGGAAACGCCTGGTATCTTTATAGTCCTGTCGGGTTTCGCCACCTCTGACTTGAGCGTCGAT
TTTTGTGATGCTCGTCAGGGGGGCGGAGCCTATGGAAAAACGCCAGCAACGCGGCCTTTTTACGGTTCCT
GGCCTTTTGCTGGCCTTTTGCTCACATGTTCTTTCCTGCGTTATCCCCTGATTCTGTGGATAACCGTATT
ACCGCCTTTGAGTGAGCTGATACCGCTCGCCGCAGCCGAACGACCGAGCGCAGCGAGTCAGTGAGCGAGG
AAGCGGAAGAGCGCCCAATACGCAAACCGCCTCTCCCCGCGCGTTGGCCGATTCATTAATGCAGCTGGCA
CGACAGGTTTCCCGACTGGAAAGCGGGCAGTGAGCGCAACGCAATTAATACGCGTACCGCTAGCCAGGAA
GAGTTTGTAGAAACGCAAAAAGGCCATCCGTCAGGATGGCCTTCTGCTTAGTTTGATGCCTGGCAGTTTA
TGGCGGGCGTCCTGCCCGCCACCCTCCGGGCCGTTGCTTCACAACGTTCAAATCCGCTCCCGGCGGATTT
GTCCTACTCAGGAGAGCGTTCACCGACAAACAACAGATAAAACGAAAGGCCCAGTCTTCCGACTGAGCCT
TTCGTTTTATTTGATGCCT
