>Addgene plasmid #82853 | pDONR223_EGFR_p.S645C | depositor partial sequence | sequence record 157579 | Insert sequence
ATGCGACCCTCCGGGACGGCCGGGGCAGCGCTCCTGGCGCTGCTGGCTGCGCTCTGCCCGGCGAGTCGGG
CTCTGGAGGAAAAGAAAGTTTGCCAAGGCACGAGTAACAAGCTCACGCAGTTGGGCACTTTTGAAGATCA
TTTTCTCAGCCTCCAGAGGATGTTCAATAACTGTGAGGTGGTCCTTGGGAATTTGGAAATTACCTATGTG
CAGAGGAATTATGATCTTTCCTTCTTAAAGACCATCCAGGAGGTGGCTGGTTATGTCCTCATTGCCCTCA
ACACAGTGGAGCGAATTCCTTTGGAAAACCTGCAGATCATCAGAGGAAATATGTACTACGAAAATTCCTA
TGCCTTAGCAGTCTTATCTAACTATGATGCAAATAAAACCGGACTGAAGGAGCTGCCCATGAGAAATTTA
CAGGAAATCCTGCATGGCGCCGTGCGGTTCAGCAACAACCCTGCCCTGTGCAACGTGGAGAGCATCCAGT
GGCGGGACATAGTCAGCAGTGACTTTCTCAGCAACATGTCGATGGACTTCCAGAACCACCTGGGCAGCTG
CCAAAAGTGTGATCCAAGCTGTCCCAATGGGAGCTGCTGGGGTGCAGGAGAGGAGAACTGCCAGAAACTG
ACCAAAATCATCTGTGCCCAGCAGTGCTCCGGGCGCTGCCGTGGCAAGTCCCCCAGTGACTGCTGCCACA
ACCAGTGTGCTGCAGGCTGCACAGGCCCCCGGGAGAGCGACTGCCTGGTCTGCCGCAAATTCCGAGACGA
AGCCACGTGCAAGGACACCTGCCCCCCACTCATGCTCTACAACCCCACCACGTACCAGATGGATGTGAAC
CCCGAGGGCAAATACAGCTTTGGTGCCACCTGCGTGAAGAAGTGTCCCCGTAATTATGTGGTGACAGATC
ACGGCTCGTGCGTCCGAGCCTGTGGGGCCGACAGCTATGAGATGGAGGAAGACGGCGTCCGCAAGTGTAA
GAAGTGCGAAGGGCCTTGCCGCAAAGTGTGTAACGGAATAGGTATTGGTGAATTTAAAGACTCACTCTCC
ATAAATGCTACGAATATTAAACACTTCAAAAACTGCACCTCCATCAGTGGCGATCTCCACATCCTGCCGG
TGGCATTTAGGGGTGACTCCTTCACACATACTCCTCCTCTGGATCCACAGGAACTGGATATTCTGAAAAC
CGTAAAGGAAATCACAGGGTTTTTGCTGATTCAGGCTTGGCCTGAAAACAGGACGGACCTCCATGCCTTT
GAGAACCTAGAAATCATACGCGGCAGGACCAAGCAACATGGTCAGTTTTCTCTTGCAGTCGTCAGCCTGA
ACATAACATCCTTGGGATTACGCTCCCTCAAGGAGATAAGTGATGGAGATGTGATAATTTCAGGAAACAA
AAATTTGTGCTATGCAAATACAATAAACTGGAAAAAACTGTTTGGGACCTCCGGTCAGAAAACCAAAATT
ATAAGCAACAGAGGTGAAAACAGCTGCAAGGCCACAGGCCAGGTCTGCCATGCCTTGTGCTCCCCCGAGG
GCTGCTGGGGCCCGGAGCCCAGGGACTGCGTCTCTTGCCGGAATGTCAGCCGAGGCAGGGAATGCGTGGA
CAAGTGCAACCTTCTGGAGGGTGAGCCAAGGGAGTTTGTGGAGAACTCTGAGTGCATACAGTGCCACCCA
GAGTGCCTGCCTCAGGCCATGAACATCACCTGCACAGGACGGGGACCAGACAACTGTATCCAGTGTGCCC
ACTACATTGACGGCCCCCACTGCGTCAAGACCTGCCCGGCAGGAGTCATGGGAGAAAACAACACCCTGGT
CTGGAAGTACGCAGACGCCGGCCATGTGTGCCACCTGTGCCATCCAAACTGCACCTACGGATGCACTGGG
CCAGGTCTTGAAGGCTGTCCAACGAATGGGCCTAAGATCCCGTGCATCGCCACTGGGATGGTGGGGGCCC
TCCTCTTGCTGCTGGTGGTGGCCCTGGGGATCGGCCTCTTCATGCGAAGGCGCCACATCGTTCGGAAGCG
CACGCTGCGGAGGCTGCTGCAGGAGAGGGAGCTTGTGGAGCCTCTTACACCCAGT
[981 nt withheld, positions 2086-3066]
TTCTTCAGCAGCCCCTCCACGTCACGGACTCCCCTCCTGAGCTCTCTGAGTGCAACCAGCAACAATTCCA
CCGTGGCTTGCATTGATAGAAATGGGCTGCAAAGCTGTCCCATCAAGGAAGACAGCTTCTTGCAGCGATA
CAGCTCAGACCCCACAGGCGCCTTGACTGAGGACAGCATAGACGACACCTTCCTCCCAGTGCCTGAATAC
ATAAACCAGTCCGTTCCCAAAAGGCCCGCTGGCTCTGTGCAGAATCCTGTCTATCACAATCAGCCTCTGA
ACCCCGCGCCCAGCAGAGACCCACACTACCAGGACCCCCACAGCACTGCAGTGGGCAACCCCGAGTATCT
CAACACTGTCCAGCCCACCTGTGTCAACAGCACATTCGACAGCCCTGCCCACTGGGCCCAGAAAGGCAGC
CACCAAATTAGCCTGGACAACCCTGACTACCAGCAGGACTTCTTTCCCAAGGAAGCCAAGCCAAATGGCA
TCTTTAAGGGCTCCACAGCTGAAAATGCAGAATACCTAAGGGTCGCGCCACAAAGCAGTGAATTTATTGG
AGCATGA
